LOCUS       Exported 8018 bp ds-DNA circular SYN 12-MAY-2021
DEFINITION  expresses iPOLYMER component in mammalian cells.
ACCESSION   .
VERSION     .
KEYWORDS    pMT2 TIA1 RRM-CFP-FRBx5
SOURCE      synthetic DNA construct
  ORGANISM  synthetic DNA construct
REFERENCE   1 (bases 1 to 8018)
  AUTHORS   Nakamura H, Lee AA, Afshar AS, Watanabe S, Rho E, Razavi S, Suarez
            A, Lin YC, Tanigawa M, Huang B, DeRose R, Bobb D, Hong W, Gabelli
            SB, Goutsias J, Inoue T
  TITLE     Intracellular production of hydrogels and synthetic RNA granules by
            multivalent molecular interactions.
  JOURNAL   Nat Mater. 2017 Nov 6. pii: nmat5006. doi: 10.1038/nmat5006.
  PUBMED    29115293
REFERENCE   2 (bases 1 to 8018)
  AUTHORS   .
  TITLE     Direct Submission
  JOURNAL   Exported May 12, 2021 from SnapGene Server 1.1.58
            http://www.snapgene.com
FEATURES             Location/Qualifiers
     source          1..8018
                     /organism="synthetic DNA construct"
                     /mol_type="other DNA"
     promoter        complement(7..336)
                     /label=SV40 promoter
                     /note="SV40 enhancer and early promoter"
     rep_origin      21..156
                     /label=SV40 ori
                     /note="SV40 origin of replication"
     primer_bind     complement(75..94)
                     /label=SV40pro-F
                     /note="SV40 promoter/origin, forward primer"
     primer_bind     321..341
                     /label=pBABE 3'
                     /note="SV40 enhancer, reverse primer for pBABE vectors"
     intron          805..1034
                     /label=chimeric intron
                     /note="chimera between introns from adenovirus and
                     immunoglobulin heavy chain genes"
     primer_bind     1017..1036
                     /label=pMT2-F
                     /note="Synthetic intron, forward primer"
     regulatory      1062..1071
                     /regulatory_class="other"
                     /note="vertebrate consensus sequence for strong initiation
                     of translation (Kozak, 1987)"
     regulatory      1731..1740
                     /regulatory_class="other"
                     /note="vertebrate consensus sequence for strong initiation
                     of translation (Kozak, 1987)"
     CDS             1737..2453
                     /codon_start=1
                     /product="enhanced CFP"
                     /label=ECFP
                     /note="mammalian codon-optimized"
                     /translation="MVSKGEELFTGVVPILVELDGDVNGHKFSVSGEGEGDATYGKLTL
                     KFICTTGKLPVPWPTLVTTLTWGVQCFSRYPDHMKQHDFFKSAMPEGYVQERTIFFKDD
                     GNYKTRAEVKFEGDTLVNRIELKGIDFKEDGNILGHKLEYNYISHNVYITADKQKNGIK
                     ANFKIRHNIEDGSVQLADHYQQNTPIGDGPVLLPDNHYLSTQSALSKDPNEKRDHMVLL
                     EFVTAAGITLGMDELYK"
     primer_bind     complement(1782..1803)
                     /label=EGFP-N
                     /note="EGFP, reverse primer"
     primer_bind     complement(2043..2062)
                     /label=EXFP-R
                     /note="For distinguishing EGFP variants, reverse primer"
     primer_bind     2390..2411
                     /label=EGFP-C
                     /note="EGFP, forward primer"
     CDS             2466..2744
                     /codon_start=1
                     /product="T2098L mutant of FKBP-rapamycin binding domain of
                     human FRAP"
                     /label=FRB*
                     /note="binds synthetic ligands such as AP21967"
                     /translation="ILWHEMWHEGLEEASRLYFGERNVKGMFEVLEPLHAMMERGPQTL
                     KETSFNQAYGRDLMEAQEWCRKYMKSGNVKDLLQAWDLYYHVFRRISK"
     CDS             2835..3113
                     /codon_start=1
                     /product="T2098L mutant of FKBP-rapamycin binding domain of
                     human FRAP"
                     /label=FRB*
                     /note="binds synthetic ligands such as AP21967"
                     /translation="ILWHEMWHEGLEEASRLYFGERNVKGMFEVLEPLHAMMERGPQTL
                     KETSFNQAYGRDLMEAQEWCRKYMKSGNVKDLLQAWDLYYHVFRRISK"
     CDS             3156..3434
                     /codon_start=1
                     /product="T2098L mutant of FKBP-rapamycin binding domain of
                     human FRAP"
                     /label=FRB*
                     /note="binds synthetic ligands such as AP21967"
                     /translation="ILWHEMWHEGLEEASRLYFGERNVKGMFEVLEPLHAMMERGPQTL
                     KETSFNQAYGRDLMEAQEWCRKYMKSGNVKDLLQAWDLYYHVFRRISK"
     CDS             3477..3755
                     /codon_start=1
                     /product="T2098L mutant of FKBP-rapamycin binding domain of
                     human FRAP"
                     /label=FRB*
                     /note="binds synthetic ligands such as AP21967"
                     /translation="ILWHEMWHEGLEEASRLYFGERNVKGMFEVLEPLHAMMERGPQTL
                     KETSFNQAYGRDLMEAQEWCRKYMKSGNVKDLLQAWDLYYHVFRRISK"
     CDS             3798..4076
                     /codon_start=1
                     /product="T2098L mutant of FKBP-rapamycin binding domain of
                     human FRAP"
                     /label=FRB*
                     /note="binds synthetic ligands such as AP21967"
                     /translation="ILWHEMWHEGLEEASRLYFGERNVKGMFEVLEPLHAMMERGPQTL
                     KETSFNQAYGRDLMEAQEWCRKYMKSGNVKDLLQAWDLYYHVFRRISK"
     polyA_signal    4969..5103
                     /label=SV40 poly(A) signal
                     /note="SV40 polyadenylation signal"
     primer_bind     complement(5006..5025)
                     /label=SV40pA-R
                     /note="SV40 polyA, reverse primer"
     primer_bind     5060..5079
                     /label=EBV-rev
                     /note="SV40 polyA terminator, reverse primer"
     primer_bind     complement(5630..5647)
                     /label=L4440
                     /note="L4440 vector, forward primer"
     rep_origin      complement(5801..6389)
                     /direction=LEFT
                     /label=ori
                     /note="high-copy-number ColE1/pMB1/pBR322/pUC origin of
                     replication"
     primer_bind     complement(5881..5900)
                     /label=pBR322ori-F
                     /note="pBR322 origin, forward primer"
     CDS             complement(6560..7420)
                     /codon_start=1
                     /gene="bla"
                     /product="beta-lactamase"
                     /label=AmpR
                     /note="confers resistance to ampicillin, carbenicillin, and
                     related antibiotics"
                     /translation="MSIQHFRVALIPFFAAFCLPVFAHPETLVKVKDAEDQLGARVGYI
                     ELDLNSGKILESFRPEERFPMMSTFKVLLCGAVLSRIDAGQEQLGRRIHYSQNDLVEYS
                     PVTEKHLTDGMTVRELCSAAITMSDNTAANLLLTTIGGPKELTAFLHNMGDHVTRLDRW
                     EPELNEAIPNDERDTTMPVAMATTLRKLLTGELLTLASRQQLIDWMEADKVAGPLLRSA
                     LPAGWFIADKSGAGERGSRGIIAALGPDGKPSRIVVIYTTGSQATMDERNRQIAEIGAS
                     LIKHW"
     primer_bind     7183..7202
                     /label=Amp-R
                     /note="Ampicillin resistance gene, reverse primer"
     promoter        complement(7421..7525)
                     /gene="bla"
                     /label=AmpR promoter
     primer_bind     7593..7611
                     /label=pBRforEco
                     /note="pBR322 vectors, upsteam of EcoRI site, forward
                     primer"
     primer_bind     complement(7649..7671)
                     /label=pGEX 3'
                     /note="pGEX vectors, reverse primer"
     primer_bind     7771..7790
                     /label=pRS-marker
                     /note="pRS vectors, use to sequence yeast selectable
                     marker"
     primer_bind     7984..8006
                     /label=M13/pUC Forward
                     /note="In lacZ gene"
     primer_bind     7998..8015
                     /label=M13 Forward
                     /note="In lacZ gene. Also called M13-F20 or M13 (-21)
                     Forward"
     primer_bind     7999..8015
                     /label=M13 fwd
                     /note="common sequencing primer, one of multiple similar
                     variants"
ORIGIN
        1 aagctttttg caaaagccta ggcctccaaa aaagcctcct cactacttct ggaatagctc
       61 agaggccgag gcggcctcgg cctctgcata aataaaaaaa attagtcagc catggggcgg
      121 agaatgggcg gaactgggcg gagttagggg cgggatgggc ggagttaggg gcgggactat
      181 ggttgctgac taattgagat gcatgctttg catacttctg cctgctgggg agcctgggga
      241 ctttccacac ctggttgctg actaattgag atgcatgctt tgcatacttc tgcctgctgg
      301 ggagcctggg gactttccac accctaactg acacacattc cacaggatcc ggtcgcgcga
      361 atttcgagcg gtgttccgcg gtcctcctcg tatagaaact cggaccactc tgagacgaag
      421 gctcgcgtcc aggccagcac gaaggaggct aagtgggagg ggtagcggtc gttgtccact
      481 agggggtcca ctcgctccag ggtgtgaaga cacatgtcgc cctcttcggc atcaaggaag
      541 gtgattggtt tataggtgta ggccacgtga ccgggtgttc ctgaaggggg gctataaaag
      601 ggggtggggg cgcgttcgtc ctcactctct tccgcatcgc tgtctgcgag ggccagctgt
      661 tgggctcgcg gttgaggaca aactcttcgc ggtctttcca gtactcttgg atcggaaacc
      721 cgtcggcctc cgaacggtac tccgccaccg agggacctga gcgagtccgc atcgaccgga
      781 tcggaaaacc tctcgactgt tggggtgagt actccctctc aaaagcgggc atgacttctg
      841 cgctaagatt gtcagtttcc aaaaacgagg aggatttgat attcacctgg cccgcggtga
      901 tgcctttgag ggtggccgcg tccatctggt cagaaaagac aatctttttg ttgtcaagct
      961 tgaggtgtgg caggcttgag atctggccat acacttgagt gacaatgaca tccactttgc
     1021 ctttctctcc acaggtgtcc actcccaggt ccaactgcag ggccaccatg gaggacgaga
     1081 tgcccaagac tctatacgtc ggtaaccttt ccagagatgt gacagaagct ctaattctgc
     1141 aactctttag ccagattgga ccttgtaaaa actgcaaaat gattatggat acagctggaa
     1201 atgatcccta ttgttttgtg gagtttcatg agcatcgtca tgcagctgca gcattagctg
     1261 ctatgaatgg acggaagata atgggtaagg aagtcaaagt gaattgggca acaaccccta
     1321 gcagtcaaaa gaaagataca agcaatcatt tccatgtctt tgttggtgat ctcagcccag
     1381 aaattacaac tgaagatata aaagctgctt ttgcaccatt tggaagaata tcagatgccc
     1441 gagtggtaaa agacatggca acaggaaagt ctaagggata tggctttgtc tcctttttca
     1501 acaaatggga tgctgaaaac gccattcaac agatgggtgg ccagtggctt ggtggaagac
     1561 aaatcagaac taactgggca acccgaaagc ctcccgctcc aaagagtaca tatgagtcaa
     1621 ataccaaaca gctatcatat gatgaggttg taaatcagtc tagtccaagc aactgtactg
     1681 tatactgtgg aggtgttact tctgggctaa cagaacaact aggaccggtc gccaccatgg
     1741 tgagcaaggg cgaggagctg ttcaccgggg tggtgcccat cctggtcgag ctggacggcg
     1801 acgtaaacgg ccacaagttc agcgtgtccg gcgagggcga gggcgatgcc acctacggca
     1861 agctgaccct gaagttcatc tgcaccaccg gcaagctgcc cgtgccctgg cccaccctcg
     1921 tgaccaccct gacctggggc gtgcagtgct tcagccgcta ccccgaccac atgaagcagc
     1981 acgacttctt caagtccgcc atgcccgaag gctacgtcca ggagcgcacc atcttcttca
     2041 aggacgacgg caactacaag acccgcgccg aggtgaagtt cgagggcgac accctggtga
     2101 accgcatcga gctgaagggc atcgacttca aggaggacgg caacatcctg gggcacaagc
     2161 tggagtacaa ctacatcagc cacaacgtct atatcaccgc cgacaagcag aagaacggca
     2221 tcaaggccaa cttcaagatc cgccacaaca tcgaggacgg cagcgtgcag ctcgccgacc
     2281 actaccagca gaacaccccc atcggcgacg gccccgtgct gctgcccgac aaccactacc
     2341 tgagcaccca gtccgccctg agcaaagacc ccaacgagaa gcgcgatcac atggtcctgc
     2401 tggagttcgt gaccgccgcc gggatcactc tcggcatgga cgagctgtac aagggagcaa
     2461 gtggaatcct ctggcatgag atgtggcatg aaggcctgga agaggcatct cgtttgtact
     2521 ttggggaaag gaacgtgaaa ggcatgtttg aggtgctgga gcccttgcat gctatgatgg
     2581 aacggggccc ccagactctg aaggaaacat cctttaatca ggcctatggt cgagatttaa
     2641 tggaggccca agagtggtgc aggaagtaca tgaaatcagg gaatgtcaag gacctcctcc
     2701 aagcctggga cctctattat catgtgttcc gacgaatctc aaagagtgct ggtggtagtg
     2761 ctggtggtag tgctggtggt actggtggtc ctcgagctag tgctggtggt agtgctggtg
     2821 gtagtgctgg tggtatcctc tggcatgaga tgtggcatga aggcctggaa gaggcatctc
     2881 gtttgtactt tggggaaagg aacgtgaaag gcatgtttga ggtgctggag cccttgcatg
     2941 ctatgatgga acggggcccc cagactctga aggaaacatc ctttaatcag gcctatggtc
     3001 gagatttaat ggaggcccaa gagtggtgca ggaagtacat gaaatcaggg aatgtcaagg
     3061 acctcctcca agcctgggac ctctattatc atgtgttccg acgaatctca aagaagctta
     3121 gtgctggtgg tagtgctggt ggtagtgctg gtggtatcct ctggcatgag atgtggcatg
     3181 aaggcctgga agaggcatct cgtttgtact ttggggaaag gaacgtgaaa ggcatgtttg
     3241 aggtgctgga gcccttgcat gctatgatgg aacggggccc ccagactctg aaggaaacat
     3301 cctttaatca ggcctatggt cgagatttaa tggaggccca agagtggtgc aggaagtaca
     3361 tgaaatcagg gaatgtcaag gacctcctcc aagcctggga cctctattat catgtgttcc
     3421 gacgaatctc aaaggaattc agtgctggtg gtagtgctgg tggtagtgct ggtggtatcc
     3481 tctggcatga gatgtggcat gaaggcctgg aagaggcatc tcgtttgtac tttggggaaa
     3541 ggaacgtgaa aggcatgttt gaggtgctgg agcccttgca tgctatgatg gaacggggcc
     3601 cccagactct gaaggaaaca tcctttaatc aggcctatgg tcgagattta atggaggccc
     3661 aagagtggtg caggaagtac atgaaatcag ggaatgtcaa ggacctcctc caagcctggg
     3721 acctctatta tcatgtgttc cgacgaatct caaaggtcga cagtgctggt ggtagtgctg
     3781 gtggtagtgc tggtggtatc ctctggcatg agatgtggca tgaaggcctg gaagaggcat
     3841 ctcgtttgta ctttggggaa aggaacgtga aaggcatgtt tgaggtgctg gagcccttgc
     3901 atgctatgat ggaacggggc ccccagactc tgaaggaaac atcctttaat caggcctatg
     3961 gtcgagattt aatggaggcc caagagtggt gcaggaagta catgaaatca gggaatgtca
     4021 aggacctcct ccaagcctgg gacctctatt atcatgtgtt ccgacgaatc tcaaagccgc
     4081 gggcccggga tccaccggat ctagataact gacaattcgg gggggggggg gggggggaca
     4141 gctcagggct gcgatttcgc gccaaacttg acggcaatcc tagcgtgaag gctggtagga
     4201 ttttatcccc gctgccatca tggttcgacc attgaactgc atcgtcgccg tgtcccaaaa
     4261 tatggggatt ggcaagaacg gagacctacc ctggcctccg ctcaggaacg agttcaagta
     4321 cttccaaaga atgaccacaa cctcttcagt ggaaggtaaa cagaatctgg tgattatggg
     4381 taggaaaacc tggttctcca ttcctgagaa gaatcgacct ttaaaggaca gaattaatat
     4441 agttctcagt agagaactca aagaaccacc acgaggagct cattttcttg ccaaaagttt
     4501 ggatgatgcc ttaagactta ttgaacaacc ggaattggca agtaaagtag acatggttgg
     4561 atagtcggag gcagttctgt ttaccaggaa gccatgaatc aaccaggcca cctcagactc
     4621 tttgtgacaa ggatcatgca ggaatttgaa agtgacacgt ttttcccaga aattgatttg
     4681 gggaaatata aacttctccc agaataccca ggcgtcctct ctgaggtcca ggaggaaaaa
     4741 ggcatcaagt ataagtttga agtctacgag aagaaagact aacaggaaga tgctttcaag
     4801 ttctctgctc ccctcctaaa gctatgcatt tttataagac catgggactt ttgctggctt
     4861 tagatcataa tcagccatac cacatttgta gaggttttac ttgctttaaa aaacctccca
     4921 cacctccccc tgaacctgaa acataaaatg aatgcaattg ttgttgttaa cttgtttatt
     4981 gcagcttata atggttacaa ataaagcaat agcatcacaa atttcacaaa taaagcattt
     5041 ttttcactgc attctagttg tggtttgtcc aaactcatca atgtatctta tcatgtctgg
     5101 atccccggcc aacggtctgg tgacccggct gcgagagctc ggtgtacctg agacgcgagt
     5161 aagcccttga gtcaaagacg tagtcgttgc aagtccgcac caggtactga tatcccacca
     5221 aaaagtgcgg cggcggctgg cggtagaggg gccagcgtag ggtggccggg gctccggggg
     5281 cgaggtcttc caacataagg cgatgatcat cgatgctaga ccgtgcaaaa ggagagcctg
     5341 taagcgggca ctcttccgtg gtctggtgga taaattcgca agggtatcat ggcggacgac
     5401 cggggttcga accccggatc cggccgtccg ccgtgatcca tgcggttacc gcccgcgtgt
     5461 cgaacccagg tgtgcgacgt cagacaacgg gggagcgctc cttttggctt ccttccaggc
     5521 gcggcggctg ctgcgctagc ttttttggcg agctcgaatt aattctgcat taatgaatcg
     5581 gccaacgcgc ggggagaggc ggtttgcgta ttgggcgctc ttccgcttcc tcgctcactg
     5641 actcgctgcg ctcggtcgtt cggctgcggc gagcggtatc agctcactca aaggcggtaa
     5701 tacggttatc cacagaatca ggggataacg caggaaagaa catgtgagca aaaggccagc
     5761 aaaaggccag gaaccgtaaa aaggccgcgt tgctggcgtt tttccatagg ctccgccccc
     5821 ctgacgagca tcacaaaaat cgacgctcaa gtcagaggtg gcgaaacccg acaggactat
     5881 aaagatacca ggcgtttccc cctggaagct ccctcgtgcg ctctcctgtt ccgaccctgc
     5941 cgcttaccgg atacctgtcc gcctttctcc cttcgggaag cgtggcgctt tctcatagct
     6001 cacgctgtag gtatctcagt tcggtgtagg tcgttcgctc caagctgggc tgtgtgcacg
     6061 aaccccccgt tcagcccgac cgctgcgcct tatccggtaa ctatcgtctt gagtccaacc
     6121 cggtaagaca cgacttatcg ccactggcag cagccactgg taacaggatt agcagagcga
     6181 ggtatgtagg cggtgctaca gagttcttga agtggtggcc taactacggc tacactagaa
     6241 gaacagtatt tggtatctgc gctctgctga agccagttac cttcggaaaa agagttggta
     6301 gctcttgatc cggcaaacaa accaccgctg gtagcggtgg tttttttgtt tgcaagcagc
     6361 agattacgcg cagaaaaaaa ggatctcaag aagatccttt gatcttttct acggggtctg
     6421 acgctcagtg gaacgaaaac tcacgttaag ggattttggt catgagatta tcaaaaagga
     6481 tcttcaccta gatcctttta aattaaaaat gaagttttaa atcaatctaa agtatatatg
     6541 agtaaacttg gtctgacagt taccaatgct taatcagtga ggcacctatc tcagcgatct
     6601 gtctatttcg ttcatccata gttgcctgac tccccgtcgt gtagataact acgatacggg
     6661 agggcttacc atctggcccc agtgctgcaa tgataccgcg agacccacgc tcaccggctc
     6721 cagatttatc agcaataaac cagccagccg gaagggccga gcgcagaagt ggtcctgcaa
     6781 ctttatccgc ctccatccag tctattaatt gttgccggga agctagagta agtagttcgc
     6841 cagttaatag tttgcgcaac gttgttgcca ttgctacagg catcgtggtg tcacgctcgt
     6901 cgtttggtat ggcttcattc agctccggtt cccaacgatc aaggcgagtt acatgatccc
     6961 ccatgttgtg caaaaaagcg gttagctcct tcggtcctcc gatcgttgtc agaagtaagt
     7021 tggccgcagt gttatcactc atggttatgg cagcactgca taattctctt actgtcatgc
     7081 catccgtaag atgcttttct gtgactggtg agtactcaac caagtcattc tgagaatagt
     7141 gtatgcggcg accgagttgc tcttgcccgg cgtcaatacg ggataatacc gcgccacata
     7201 gcagaacttt aaaagtgctc atcattggaa aacgttcttc ggggcgaaaa ctctcaagga
     7261 tcttaccgct gttgagatcc agttcgatgt aacccactcg tgcacccaac tgatcttcag
     7321 catcttttac tttcaccagc gtttctgggt gagcaaaaac aggaaggcaa aatgccgcaa
     7381 aaaagggaat aagggcgaca cggaaatgtt gaatactcat actcttcctt tttcaatatt
     7441 attgaagcat ttatcagggt tattgtctca tgagcggata catatttgaa tgtatttaga
     7501 aaaataaaca aataggggtt ccgcgcacat ttccccgaaa agtgccacct gacgtctaag
     7561 aaaccattat tatcatgaca ttaacctata aaaataggcg tatcacgagg ccctttcgtc
     7621 tcgcgcgttt cggtgatgac ggtgaaaacc tctgacacat gcagctcccg gagacggtca
     7681 cagcttgtct gtaagcggat gccgggagca gacaagcccg tcagggcgcg tcagcgggtg
     7741 ttggcgggtg tcggggctgg cttaactatg cggcatcaga gcagattgta ctgagagtgc
     7801 accatatgcg gtgtgaaata ccgcacagat gcgtaaggag aaaataccgc atcaggcgcc
     7861 attcgccatt caggctgcgc aactgttggg aagggcgatc ggtgcgggcc tcttcgctat
     7921 tacgccagct ggcgaaaggg ggatgtgctg caaggcgatt aagttgggta acgccagggt
     7981 tttcccagtc acgacgttgt aaaacgacgg ccagtgcc
//
