>Addgene plasmid #103783 | pMT2 TIA1 RRM-CFP-FRBx5 | addgene full sequence | sequence record 199168 | Addgene NGS Result
AAGCTTTTTGCAAAAGCCTAGGCCTCCAAAAAAGCCTCCTCACTACTTCTGGAATAGCTCAGAGGCCGAG
GCGGCCTCGGCCTCTGCATAAATAAAAAAAATTAGTCAGCCATGGGGCGGAGAATGGGCGGAACTGGGCG
GAGTTAGGGGCGGGATGGGCGGAGTTAGGGGCGGGACTATGGTTGCTGACTAATTGAGATGCATGCTTTG
CATACTTCTGCCTGCTGGGGAGCCTGGGGACTTTCCACACCTGGTTGCTGACTAATTGAGATGCATGCTT
TGCATACTTCTGCCTGCTGGGGAGCCTGGGGACTTTCCACACCCTAACTGACACACATTCCACAGGATCC
GGTCGCGCGAATTTCGAGCGGTGTTCCGCGGTCCTCCTCGTATAGAAACTCGGACCACTCTGAGACGAAG
GCTCGCGTCCAGGCCAGCACGAAGGAGGCTAAGTGGGAGGGGTAGCGGTCGTTGTCCACTAGGGGGTCCA
CTCGCTCCAGGGTGTGAAGACACATGTCGCCCTCTTCGGCATCAAGGAAGGTGATTGGTTTATAGGTGTA
GGCCACGTGACCGGGTGTTCCTGAAGGGGGGCTATAAAAGGGGGTGGGGGCGCGTTCGTCCTCACTCTCT
TCCGCATCGCTGTCTGCGAGGGCCAGCTGTTGGGCTCGCGGTTGAGGACAAACTCTTCGCGGTCTTTCCA
GTACTCTTGGATCGGAAACCCGTCGGCCTCCGAACGGTACTCCGCCACCGAGGGACCTGAGCGAGTCCGC
ATCGACCGGATCGGAAAACCTCTCGACTGTTGGGGTGAGTACTCCCTCTCAAAAGCGGGCATGACTTCTG
CGCTAAGATTGTCAGTTTCCAAAAACGAGGAGGATTTGATATTCACCTGGCCCGCGGTGATGCCTTTGAG
GGTGGCCGCGTCCATCTGGTCAGAAAAGACAATCTTTTTGTTGTCAAGCTTGAGGTGTGGCAGGCTTGAG
ATCTGGCCATACACTTGAGTGACAATGACATCCACTTTGCCTTTCTCTCCACAGGTGTCCACTCCCAGGT
CCAACTGCAGGGCCACCATGGAGGACGAGATGCCCAAGACTCTATACGTCGGTAACCTTTCCAGAGATGT
GACAGAAGCTCTAATTCTGCAACTCTTTAGCCAGATTGGACCTTGTAAAAACTGCAAAATGATTATGGAT
ACAGCTGGAAATGATCCCTATTGTTTTGTGGAGTTTCATGAGCATCGTCATGCAGCTGCAGCATTAGCTG
CTATGAATGGACGGAAGATAATGGGTAAGGAAGTCAAAGTGAATTGGGCAACAACCCCTAGCAGTCAAAA
GAAAGATACAAGCAATCATTTCCATGTCTTTGTTGGTGATCTCAGCCCAGAAATTACAACTGAAGATATA
AAAGCTGCTTTTGCACCATTTGGAAGAATATCAGATGCCCGAGTGGTAAAAGACATGGCAACAGGAAAGT
CTAAGGGATATGGCTTTGTCTCCTTTTTCAACAAATGGGATGCTGAAAACGCCATTCAACAGATGGGTGG
CCAGTGGCTTGGTGGAAGACAAATCAGAACTAACTGGGCAACCCGAAAGCCTCCCGCTCCAAAGAGTACA
TATGAGTCAAATACCAAACAGCTATCATATGATGAGGTTGTAAATCAGTCTAGTCCAAGCAACTGTACTG
TATACTGTGGAGGTGTTACTTCTGGGCTAACAGAACAACTAGGACCGGTCGCCACCATGGTGAGCAAGGG
CGAGGAGCTGTTCACCGGGGTGGTGCCCATCCTGGTCGAGCTGGACGGCGACGTAAACGGCCACAAGTTC
AGCGTGTCCGGCGAGGGCGAGGGCGATGCCACCTACGGCAAGCTGACCCTGAAGTTCATCTGCACCACCG
GCAAGCTGCCCGTGCCCTGGCCCACCCTCGTGACCACCCTGACCTGGGGCGTGCAGTGCTTCAGCCGCTA
CCCCGACCACATGAAGCAGCACGACTTCTTCAAGTCCGCCATGCCCGAAGGCTACGTCCAGGAGCGCACC
ATCTTCTTCAAGGACGACGGCAACTACAAGACCCGCGCCGAGGTGAAGTTCGAGGGCGACACCCTGGTGA
ACCGCATCGAGCTGAAGGGCATCGACTTCAAGGAGGACGGCAACATCCTGGGGCACAAGCTGGAGTACAA
CTACATCAGCCACAACGTCTATATCACCGCCGACAAGCAGAAGAACGGCATCAAGGCCAACTTCAAGATC
CGCCACAACATCGAGGACGGCAGCGTGCAGCTCGCCGACCACTACCAGCAGAACACCCCCATCGGCGACG
GCCCCGTGCTGCTGCCCGACAACCACTACCTGAGCACCCAGTCCGCCCTGAGCAAAGACCCCAACGAGAA
GCGCGATCACATGGTCCTGCTGGAGTTCGTGACCGCCGCCGGGATCACTCTCGGCATGGACGAGCTGTAC
AAGGGAGCAAGTGGAATCCTCTGGCATGAGATGTGGCATGAAGGCCTGGAAGAGGCATCTCGTTTGTACT
TTGGGGAAAGGAACGTGAAAGGCATGTTTGAGGTGCTGGAGCCCTTGCATGCTATGATGGAACGGGGCCC
CCAGACTCTGAAGGAAACATCCTTTAATCAGGCCTATGGTCGAGATTTAATGGAGGCCCAAGAGTGGTGC
AGGAAGTACATGAAATCAGGGAATGTCAAGGACCTCCTCCAAGCCTGGGACCTCTATTATCATGTGTTCC
GACGAATCTCAAAGAGTGCTGGTGGTAGTGCTGGTGGTAGTGCTGGTGGTACTGGTGGTCCTCGAGCTAG
TGCTGGTGGTAGTGCTGGTGGTAGTGCTGGTGGTATCCTCTGGCATGAGATGTGGCATGAAGGCCTGGAA
GAGGCATCTCGTTTGTACTTTGGGGAAAGGAACGTGAAAGGCATGTTTGAGGTGCTGGAGCCCTTGCATG
CTATGATGGAACGGGGCCCCCAGACTCTGAAGGAAACATCCTTTAATCAGGCCTATGGTCGAGATTTAAT
GGAGGCCCAAGAGTGGTGCAGGAAGTACATGAAATCAGGGAATGTCAAGGACCTCCTCCAAGCCTGGGAC
CTCTATTATCATGTGTTCCGACGAATCTCAAAGAAGCTTAGTGCTGGTGGTAGTGCTGGTGGTAGTGCTG
GTGGTATCCTCTGGCATGAGATGTGGCATGAAGGCCTGGAAGAGGCATCTCGTTTGTACTTTGGGGAAAG
GAACGTGAAAGGCATGTTTGAGGTGCTGGAGCCCTTGCATGCTATGATGGAACGGGGCCCCCAGACTCTG
AAGGAAACATCCTTTAATCAGGCCTATGGTCGAGATTTAATGGAGGCCCAAGAGTGGTGCAGGAAGTACA
TGAAATCAGGGAATGTCAAGGACCTCCTCCAAGCCTGGGACCTCTATTATCATGTGTTCCGACGAATCTC
AAAGGAATTCAGTGCTGGTGGTAGTGCTGGTGGTAGTGCTGGTGGTATCCTCTGGCATGAGATGTGGCAT
GAAGGCCTGGAAGAGGCATCTCGTTTGTACTTTGGGGAAAGGAACGTGAAAGGCATGTTTGAGGTGCTGG
AGCCCTTGCATGCTATGATGGAACGGGGCCCCCAGACTCTGAAGGAAACATCCTTTAATCAGGCCTATGG
TCGAGATTTAATGGAGGCCCAAGAGTGGTGCAGGAAGTACATGAAATCAGGGAATGTCAAGGACCTCCTC
CAAGCCTGGGACCTCTATTATCATGTGTTCCGACGAATCTCAAAGGTCGACAGTGCTGGTGGTAGTGCTG
GTGGTAGTGCTGGTGGTATCCTCTGGCATGAGATGTGGCATGAAGGCCTGGAAGAGGCATCTCGTTTGTA
CTTTGGGGAAAGGAACGTGAAAGGCATGTTTGAGGTGCTGGAGCCCTTGCATGCTATGATGGAACGGGGC
CCCCAGACTCTGAAGGAAACATCCTTTAATCAGGCCTATGGTCGAGATTTAATGGAGGCCCAAGAGTGGT
GCAGGAAGTACATGAAATCAGGGAATGTCAAGGACCTCCTCCAAGCCTGGGACCTCTATTATCATGTGTT
CCGACGAATCTCAAAGCCGCGGGCCCGGGATCCACCGGATCTAGATAACTGACAATTCCGGGGGGGGGGG
GGGGGGGACAGCTCAGGGCTGCGATTTCGCGCCAAACTTGACGGCAATCCTAGCGTGAAGGCTGGTAGGA
TTTTATCCCCGCTGCCATCATGGTTCGACCATTGAACTGCATCGTCGCCGTGTCCCAAAATATGGGGATT
GGCAAGAACGGAGACCTACCCTGGCCTCCGCTCAGGAACGAGTTCAAGTACTTCCAAAGAATGACCACAA
CCTCTTCAGTGGAAGGTAAACAGAATCTGGTGATTATGGGTAGGAAAACCTGGTTCTCCATTCCTGAGAA
GAATCGACCTTTAAAGGACAGAATTAATATAGTTCTCAGTAGAGAACTCAAAGAACCACCACGAGGAGCT
CATTTTCTTGCCAAAAGTTTGGATGATGCCTTAAGACTTATTGAACAACCGGAATTGGCAAGTAAAGTAG
ACATGGTTTGGATAGTCGGAGGCAGTTCTGTTTACCAGGAAGCCATGAATCAACCAGGCCACCTCAGACT
CTTTGTGACAAGGATCATGCAGGAATTTGAAAGTGACACGTTTTTCCCAGAAATTGATTTGGGGAAATAT
AAACTTCTCCCAGAATACCCAGGCGTCCTCTCTGAGGTCCAGGAGGAAAAAGGCATCAAGTATAAGTTTG
AAGTCTACGAGAAGAAAGACTAACAGGAAGATGCTTTCAAGTTCTCTGCTCCCCTCCTAAAGCTATGCAT
TTTTATAAGACCATGGGACTTTTGCTGGCTTTAGATCATAATCAGCCATACCACATTTGTAGAGGTTTTA
CTTGCTTTAAAAAACCTCCCACACCTCCCCCTGAACCTGAAACATAAAATGAATGCAATTGTTGTTGTTA
ACTTGTTTATTGCAGCTTATAATGGTTACAAATAAAGCAATAGCATCACAAATTTCACAAATAAAGCATT
TTTTTCACTGCATTCTAGTTGTGGTTTGTCCAAACTCATCAATGTATCTTATCATGTCTGGATCCCCGGC
CAACGGTCTGGTGACCCGGCTGCGAGAGCTCGGTGTACCTGAGACGCGAGTAAGCCCTTGAGTCAAAGAC
GTAGTCGTTGCAAGTCCGCACCAGGTACTGATATCCCACCAAAAAGTGCGGCGGCGGCTGGCGGTAGAGG
GGCCAGCGTAGGGTGGCCGGGGCTCCGGGGGCGAGGTCTTCCAACATAAGGCGATGATCATCGATGCTAG
ACCGTGCAAAAGGAGAGCCTGTAAGCGGGCACTCTTCCGTGGTCTGGTGGATAAATTCGCAAGGGTATCA
TGGCGGACGACCGGGGTTCGAACCCCGGATCCGGCCGTCCGCCGTGATCCATGCGGTTACCGCCCGCGTG
TCGAACCCAGGTGTGCGACGTCAGACAACGGGGGAGCGCTCCTTTTGGCTTCCTTCCAGGCGCGGCGGCT
GCTGCGCTAGCTTTTTTGGCGAGCTCGAATTAATTCTGCATTAATGAATCGGCCAACGCGCGGGGAGAGG
CGGTTTGCGTATTGGGCGCTCTTCCGCTTCCTCGCTCACTGACTCGCTGCGCTCGGTCGTTCGGCTGCGG
CGAGCGGTATCAGCTCACTCAAAGGCGGTAATACGGTTATCCACAGAATCAGGGGATAACGCAGGAAAGA
ACATGTGAGCAAAAGGCCAGCAAAAGGCCAGGAACCGTAAAAAGGCCGCGTTGCTGGCGTTTTTCCATAG
GCTCCGCCCCCCTGACGAGCATCACAAAAATCGACGCTCAAGTCAGAGGTGGCGAAACCCGACAGGACTA
TAAAGATACCAGGCGTTTCCCCCTGGAAGCTCCCTCGTGCGCTCTCCTGTTCCGACCCTGCCGCTTACCG
GATACCTGTCCGCCTTTCTCCCTTCGGGAAGCGTGGCGCTTTCTCATAGCTCACGCTGTAGGTATCTCAG
TTCGGTGTAGGTCGTTCGCTCCAAGCTGGGCTGTGTGCACGAACCCCCCGTTCAGCCCGACCGCTGCGCC
TTATCCGGTAACTATCGTCTTGAGTCCAACCCGGTAAGACACGACTTATCGCCACTGGCAGCAGCCACTG
GTAACAGGATTAGCAGAGCGAGGTATGTAGGCGGTGCTACAGAGTTCTTGAAGTGGTGGCCTAACTACGG
CTACACTAGAAGAACAGTATTTGGTATCTGCGCTCTGCTGAAGCCAGTTACCTTCGGAAAAAGAGTTGGT
AGCTCTTGATCCGGCAAACAAACCACCGCTGGTAGCGGTGGTTTTTTTGTTTGCAAGCAGCAGATTACGC
GCAGAAAAAAAGGATCTCAAGAAGATCCTTTGATCTTTTCTACGGGGTCTGACGCTCAGTGGAACGAAAA
CTCACGTTAAGGGATTTTGGTCATGAGATTATCAAAAAGGATCTTCACCTAGATCCTTTTAAATTAAAAA
TGAAGTTTTAAATCAATCTAAAGTATATATGAGTAAACTTGGTCTGACAGTTACCAATGCTTAATCAGTG
AGGCACCTATCTCAGCGATCTGTCTATTTCGTTCATCCATAGTTGCCTGACTCCCCGTCGTGTAGATAAC
TACGATACGGGAGGGCTTACCATCTGGCCCCAGTGCTGCAATGATACCGCGAGACCCACGCTCACCGGCT
CCAGATTTATCAGCAATAAACCAGCCAGCCGGAAGGGCCGAGCGCAGAAGTGGTCCTGCAACTTTATCCG
CCTCCATCCAGTCTATTAATTGTTGCCGGGAAGCTAGAGTAAGTAGTTCGCCAGTTAATAGTTTGCGCAA
CGTTGTTGCCATTGCTACAGGCATCGTGGTGTCACGCTCGTCGTTTGGTATGGCTTCATTCAGCTCCGGT
TCCCAACGATCAAGGCGAGTTACATGATCCCCCATGTTGTGCAAAAAAGCGGTTAGCTCCTTCGGTCCTC
CGATCGTTGTCAGAAGTAAGTTGGCCGCAGTGTTATCACTCATGGTTATGGCAGCACTGCATAATTCTCT
TACTGTCATGCCATCCGTAAGATGCTTTTCTGTGACTGGTGAGTACTCAACCAAGTCATTCTGAGAATAG
TGTATGCGGCGACCGAGTTGCTCTTGCCCGGCGTCAATACGGGATAATACCGCGCCACATAGCAGAACTT
TAAAAGTGCTCATCATTGGAAAACGTTCTTCGGGGCGAAAACTCTCAAGGATCTTACCGCTGTTGAGATC
CAGTTCGATGTAACCCACTCGTGCACCCAACTGATCTTCAGCATCTTTTACTTTCACCAGCGTTTCTGGG
TGAGCAAAAACAGGAAGGCAAAATGCCGCAAAAAAGGGAATAAGGGCGACACGGAAATGTTGAATACTCA
TACTCTTCCTTTTTCAATATTATTGAAGCATTTATCAGGGTTATTGTCTCATGAGCGGATACATATTTGA
ATGTATTTAGAAAAATAAACAAATAGGGGTTCCGCGCACATTTCCCCGAAAAGTGCCACCTGACGTCTAA
GAAACCATTATTATCATGACATTAACCTATAAAAATAGGCGTATCACGAGGCCCTTTCGTCTCGCGCGTT
TCGGTGATGACGGTGAAAACCTCTGACACATGCAGCTCCCGGAGACGGTCACAGCTTGTCTGTAAGCGGA
TGCCGGGAGCAGACAAGCCCGTCAGGGCGCGTCAGCGGGTGTTGGCGGGTGTCGGGGCTGGCTTAACTAT
GCGGCATCAGAGCAGATTGTACTGAGAGTGCACCATATGCGGTGTGAAATACCGCACAGATGCGTAAGGA
GAAAATACCGCATCAGGCGCCATTCGCCATTCAGGCTGCGCAACTGTTGGGAAGGGCGATCGGTGCGGGC
CTCTTCGCTATTACGCCAGCTGGCGAAAGGGGGATGTGCTGCAAGGCGATTAAGTTGGGTAACGCCAGGG
TTTTCCCAGTCACGACGTTGTAAAACGACGGCCAGTGCC
Features (pLannotate 1.2.2; 24 found; start..end, strand, type, name):
      7..336     -  promoter       SV40 promoter: SV40 enhancer and early promoter
    357..788     -  CDS            POL (fragment): DPOL_ADE05 - Experimental evidence at protein level: Swiss-Prot protein existence level 1. Eukaryotic-type DNA polymerase involved in viral genomic replication. DNA synthesis is protein primed, and acts in a strand displacement replication. Assembles in complex with viral pTP, DBP, host NFIA and host POU2F1/OCT1 on viral origin of replication. The polymerase covalently transfers dCMP onto pTP, thereby initiating complementary strand synthesis. From Human adenovirus C serotype 5 (HAdV-5) (Human adenovirus 5).
    805..1034    +  intron         chimeric intron: chimera between introns from adenovirus and immunoglobulin heavy chain genes
   1068..1721    +  CDS            TIA1 (fragment): TIA1_HUMAN - Experimental evidence at protein level: Swiss-Prot protein existence level 1. Involved in alternative pre-RNA splicing and regulation of mRNA translation by binding to AU-rich elements (AREs) located in mRNA 3' untranslated regions (3' UTRs). Possesses nucleolytic activity against cytotoxic lymphocyte target cells. May be involved in apoptosis. From Homo sapiens (Human).
   1737..2453    +  CDS            ECFP: ECFP is a basic (constitutively fluorescent) cyan fluorescent protein published in 1996, derived from Aequorea victoria. It has low acid sensitivity.
   2466..2744    +  CDS            FRB*: T2098L mutant of FKBP-rapamycin binding domain of human FRAP binds synthetic ligands such as AP21967
   2835..3113    +  CDS            FRB*: T2098L mutant of FKBP-rapamycin binding domain of human FRAP binds synthetic ligands such as AP21967
   3156..3434    +  CDS            FRB*: T2098L mutant of FKBP-rapamycin binding domain of human FRAP binds synthetic ligands such as AP21967
   3477..3755    +  CDS            FRB*: T2098L mutant of FKBP-rapamycin binding domain of human FRAP binds synthetic ligands such as AP21967
   3798..4076    +  CDS            FRB*: T2098L mutant of FKBP-rapamycin binding domain of human FRAP binds synthetic ligands such as AP21967
   4077..4098    +  misc_feature   MCS (fragment): multiple cloning site
   4119..4135    +  promoter       chicken β-actin promoter (fragment): contains a 21-bp deletion relative to the standard chicken β-actin promoter
   4220..4783    +  CDS            DHFR: mouse dihydrofolate reductase; Mus musculus Dhfr
   4864..4947    +  CDS            large T antigen (fragment): large T antigen from SV40 (simian virus 40)
   4970..5104    +  polyA_signal   SV40 poly(A) signal: SV40 polyadenylation signal
   5112..5306    -  CDS            PTP (fragment): TERM_ADE02 - Experimental evidence at protein level: Swiss-Prot protein existence level 1. Protein covalently bound to the viral DNA that acts as a primer for viral genomic replication by DNA strand displacement. Assembles on the viral origin of replication in an initiation complex with viral polymerase, DBP, host NFIA and host POU2F1/OCT1. During initiation, the polymerase covalently couples the first dCTP with Ser- 580 of pTP. The terminal protein stimulates the template activity over 20 fold compared to protein-free templates. Neo-synthesized viral genomes are linked to two preterminal prot
   5347..5503    +  ncRNA          VA: Accession: RF00102 - VA RNA
   5566..5619    -  CDS            lacI (fragment): lac repressor; lacI; The lac repressor binds to the lac operator to inhibit transcription in E. coli. This inhibition can be relieved by adding lactose or isopropyl-β-D-thiogalactopyranoside (IPTG).
   5802..6390    -  rep_origin     ori: high-copy-number ColE1/pMB1/pBR322/pUC origin of replication
   6561..7421    -  CDS            AmpR: β-lactamase; bla; confers resistance to ampicillin, carbenicillin, and related antibiotics
   7422..7526    -  promoter       AmpR promoter: bla
   7621..7656    +  CDS            rop (fragment): Rop protein, which maintains plasmids at low copy number; rop
   7758..7857    +  misc_feature   bom (fragment): basis of mobility region from pBR322
   7863..8017    -  CDS            lacZα (fragment): LacZα fragment of β-galactosidase; lacZ fragment
