[The description below was written by a language model from this plasmid's Addgene catalogue record, the feature table of its GenBank file and pLannotate feature annotations shown in this document.]
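Description:
pMT2 TIA1 RRM-CFP-FRBx5 is an 8 kb mammalian expression plasmid built on the pMT2 backbone. It is propagated in E. coli through a high-copy ColE1/pUC-type origin with ampicillin selection (AmpR under its own bla promoter). The catalogue lists SV40 as the promoter and neomycin/G418 as the mammalian marker. The feature tables qualify both points. The annotated SV40 enhancer/early promoter, which overlaps the SV40 origin, lies on the strand opposite the insert. No neomycin resistance gene is annotated. Instead, a mouse DHFR coding sequence sits downstream of the insert and ahead of the SV40 poly(A) signal. Between the SV40 element and the insert are an adenoviral sequence fragment and a chimeric adenovirus/immunoglobulin intron. An adenovirus VA RNA gene lies after the polyadenylation signal. The record therefore does not clearly establish which element drives transcription of the insert.

The payload is a single fusion open reading frame that begins at a Kozak consensus. It consists of a fragment of human TIA1, which the construct name identifies as its RNA recognition motif region, followed by enhanced CFP and then five tandem copies of FRB. The FRB copies are annotated as the T2098L variant of the FKBP-rapamycin binding domain. FRB dimerises with FKBP when rapamycin or a compatible analogue is present, so a pentavalent FRB chain can crosslink with a multivalent FKBP partner into an extended network. That partner is presumably supplied from a separate construct.

The stated purpose is to express one component of the iPOLYMER system in mammalian cells. According to the associated publication title, this system is used for intracellular production of hydrogels and synthetic RNA granules through multivalent interactions. Here the TIA1 RNA-binding portion would give the aggregates RNA-granule character, and CFP allows them to be imaged.
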