Addgene plasmid #103783: pMT2 TIA1 RRM-CFP-FRBx5
Purpose: expresses iPOLYMER component in mammalian cells
Depositing lab: Takanari Inoue. Depositing organization: Johns Hopkins University and School of Medicine. Publication: Intracellular production of hydrogels and synthetic RNA granules by multivalent molecular interactions. Nakamura H, Lee AA, Afshar AS, Watanabe S, Rho E, Razavi S, Suarez A, Lin YC, Tanigawa M, Huang B, DeRose R, Bobb D, Hong W, Gabelli SB, Goutsias J, Inoue T. Nat Mater. 2017 Nov 6. pii: nmat5006. doi: 10.1038/nmat5006. PubMed 29115293.
Backbone
  Vector backbone: pMT2
  Backbone manufacturer: Unknown
  Backbone size w/o insert (bp): 5100
  Total vector size (bp): 8018
  Vector type: Mammalian Expression
  Selectable markers: Neomycin (select with G418)
Growth in bacteria
  Bacterial resistance: Ampicillin, 100 μg/mL
  Growth temperature: 37°C
  Growth strain: DH5alpha
  Copy number: Unknown
Gene/Insert
  Gene/Insert name: TIA1 RRM-CFP-FRBx5
  Species: Synthetic
  Promoter: SV40
  Tag / fusion protein: CFP
  Cloning method: Restriction Enzyme; 5′ cloning site PstI (destroyed during cloning); 3′ cloning site EcoRI (destroyed during cloning)
  Sequencing primers: 5′ CCAACTGCAGGGCCACCATGGAGGACGAG
Terms and licenses: Academic/Nonprofit Terms; Industry Terms: Not Available to Industry
How to cite: pMT2 TIA1 RRM-CFP-FRBx5 was a gift from Takanari Inoue (Addgene plasmid # 103783 ; http://n2t.net/addgene:103783 ; RRID:Addgene_103783)
